Addgene plasmid #35311: pBbS3c-RFP
Depositing lab: Jay Keasling. Depositing organization: University of California, Berkeley. Publication: BglBrick vectors and datasheets: A synthetic biology platform for gene expression. Lee TS, Krupa RA, Zhang F, Hajimorad M, Holtz WJ, Prasad N, Lee SK, Keasling JD. J Biol Eng. 2011 Sep 20;5:12. 10.1186/1754-1611-5-12 PubMed 21933410.
Backbone
  Vector backbone: pBb
  Backbone size w/o insert (bp): 5211
  Vector type: Bacterial Expression, Synthetic Biology
Growth in bacteria
  Bacterial resistance: Chloramphenicol, 25 μg/mL
  Growth temperature: 37°C
  Growth strain: DH5alpha
  Copy number: Low Copy
Gene/Insert
  Gene/Insert name: RFP (alt name: JBEI Part ID: JPUB_000077)
  Species: Synthetic
  Insert size (bp): 678
  Promoter: ProS
  Cloning method: Restriction Enzyme
  Sequencing primers: 5′ jkRFP-R (gctttggaaccgtactggaa); 3′ jkRFP-F (tggtcactacgacgctgaag)
Terms and licenses: Academic/Nonprofit Terms; Industry Terms: Not Available to Industry
Depositor comments: JBEI Part ID: JPUB_000077; Origin: SC101
How to cite: pBbS3c-RFP was a gift from Jay Keasling (Addgene plasmid # 35311 ; http://n2t.net/addgene:35311 ; RRID:Addgene_35311)
