[The description below was written by a language model from this plasmid's Addgene catalogue record and pLannotate feature annotations shown in this document.]
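Description:
pBbS3c-RFP is a bacterial expression plasmid from the BglBrick (pBb) family of synthetic biology vectors, a modular collection in which the replication origin, promoter system and resistance marker are varied systematically. This member carries the pSC101 origin together with the Rep101 (RepA) protein that the origin needs for replication, which accounts for its low copy number. Selection is by chloramphenicol, conferred by a cat gene driven by its own promoter and followed by a lambda t0 terminator. The full depositor sequence is 5,889 bp, consistent with the listed 5,211 bp backbone plus a 678 bp insert, and the plasmid is propagated in standard E. coli cloning strains.

The payload is mRFP1, a monomeric derivative of DsRed, serving as a reporter placed downstream of the vector's regulated promoter. The catalogue lists the promoter as "ProS"; no promoter is annotated in the feature table, but the roughly 300 bp gap between the two coding regions is where it would lie. Immediately upstream and in the opposite orientation is prpR, the E. coli transcriptional regulator of the propionate catabolism operon, a divergent arrangement that suggests a propionate-responsive expression system, although the record does not name the inducer. Transcription of the reporter is stopped by tandem rrnB T1 and T7Te terminators, which insulate the rest of the plasmid from read-through.

In this series the RFP version functions as a characterisation and reference construct: red fluorescence gives a readout of promoter strength and regulation for this particular origin, promoter and marker combination. The RFP insert can also be exchanged by restriction cloning for a gene of interest that requires low-copy, regulated expression in E. coli.
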