Features (pLannotate 1.2.2; 9 found; start..end, strand, type, name):
     34..1623    -  CDS            prpR: PRPR_ECOLI - Also known as yahP. Experimental evidence at protein level: Swiss-Prot protein existence level 1. Involved in the transcriptional regulation of the propionate catabolism operon. From Escherichia coli (strain K12).
   1922..2599    +  CDS            mRFP1: monomeric derivative of DsRed (Campbell et al., 2002)
   2632..2703    +  terminator     rrnB T1 terminator: transcription terminator T1 from the E. coli rrnB gene
   2719..2746    +  terminator     T7Te terminator: phage T7 early transcription terminator
   3277..4227    -  CDS            Rep101: RepA protein needed for replication with the pSC101 origin; rep101
   4275..4497    -  rep_origin     pSC101 ori: low-copy replication origin that requires the Rep101 protein
   4989..5083    -  terminator     lambda t0 terminator: transcription terminator from phage lambda
   5107..5763    -  CDS            cat: CAT_ECOLX - Experimental evidence at protein level: Swiss-Prot protein existence level 1. This enzyme is an effector of chloramphenicol resistance in bacteria. From Escherichia coli. This protein is used as a marker in many commonly used cloning vectors, such as pACYC184.
   5764..5866    -  promoter       cat promoter: promoter of the E. coli cat gene encoding chloramphenicol acetyltransferase
>Addgene plasmid #35311 | pBbS3c-RFP | depositor full sequence | sequence record 42978 | pBbS3c-RFP sequence 5889 bps
GACGTCTTAATTACCCGACTGGTCTTTGGCACCAGCTTTTAAACGACGCCACAGAGTGGTGCGGCTAATC
CCCAGATAACGCGCCGCGGCGGTCTTATCGCCCTTAAAGCGCGCCAGTACATCCTGTAACGCGTTCGCAT
CCACGGTTGAAGGCGTCAGTTCTGCTGTGTTCACCATAAGCTCAGGTAATAACTGCCGCATAAATTGCCT
GTCCAGCGTTGGCGCGGGATCGACGCTTAAAAAAAGCGCCAGGCGCTCCATCATATTACGCAGTTCGCGA
ATATTACCGGGCCAGCGCCAGGCCAGCAAAAGCGGCTGACACTGTGTCAATCCATGACGTATCGATTCGG
TAAACGGAATTTCCATCGCCGCCAGCGACTGTTTTAAAAAGCTTTCCGCCAGCGGCAAAATATCAGCCTG
CCGCTCGCGCAAAGGAGGAAGCGTCAGACGCAGAATACTCAGGCGATAAAAGAGATCGGGGCGAAAACGT
CCTTGCATTATCTCCCGATCCAGATCGCAATGCGTAGCGCTGATCACCCGGACATCCACCGGGATCGGCT
GGTGTCCGCCGACGCGAGTGACGGCTTTTTCCTCCAGTACGCGCAAAAGTCGGGTTTGTAACGGCAAGGG
CATTTCGCCGATTTCATCCAGAAACAGCGTGCCGCCGTGTGCGATTTCAAACAGCCCCGCCCGGCCTCCT
CGTCGTGAACCGGTAAACGCGCCCTCTTCATAACCAAACAGTTCCGCTTCCAGCAACGACTCGGTAATCG
CGCCGCAATTGACGGCGACAAAGGGAGGGGATGGCTTATTCTGACGGTGAGGCTGGCGGTGAAAGAACGT
CTGGTGAATCGCCTGCGCCGCCAGCTCTTTTCCGGTCCCTGTTTCCCCCTGAATCAGCACTGCCGCACGG
GAGCGGGCATAGAGCGTAATCGTCTGGCGGAGCTGCTCCATTTGCGGCGACTGGCCGCGTATATCGCCCA
GTTCATACCGGGTTTGTAATCCCTTGCCGGATGGGTAATCCACGCGCTGGCGCCGTGTCAGACGGGTCAT
ATCCAGCGCATCATGAAAAGCCTGACGAACGGTCGCCGCGGAATAAATAAAGATGGCGGTCATTCCTGCC
TCTTCCGCCAGATCGGTAATTAATCCCGCGCCGACGACGGCCTCAATACCGTTGGCCTTAAGTTCGTTAA
TTTGCCCGCGCGCGTCCTCTTCGGTGACATAGCTTCGCTGTTCAAGACGGAGGTGAAACGTTTTCTGAAA
GGCAAGTAAAGCCGGAATGGTCTCCTGATAGGTCACGATACCGATAGACGAGGTGAGCTTTCCCGCTTTC
GCCAGCGCCTGTAATACATCGAATCCGCTGGGCTTGATGAGGATCACCGGTATTGACAGGCGGCTTTTTA
AATAGGCCCCATTCGAACCCGCCGCGATAATCGCGTCGCAGCGCTCGGTCGCCAGTTTTTTGCGAATGTA
GGTCACCGCCTTTTCAAAGCCGAGTTGAATAGGCGTGATGGTCGCCAGATGATCAAATTCCAGGCTGATA
TCCCGAAACAGTTCGAACAGACGCGTTACGGAGACCGTCCAGATCACCGGTTTATCGCTATTATCGCGCG
GAGCGCTGTGGGCAGTCGTCATCGCAGTAGATTCATCTTTAAGGGGCGATTTTTTGTTTTAAACGTGTTT
CATAAATGTTGCAATGAAACAGGGTGATTCGTTTCATGAAACGTTAGCTGACACGTTTTTTTTTCCCTTA
ATCGCGCTTATTCATAACAGAAATGACTGTAATTACCTGTTTTTAAATCTCATTGTATTTAATTTTCTCG
CTGCCTCTTTGCCTGGCATAGCCTTTGCTTTGGTGAATACATCTTGAATAACAATTTACTAACATGGAAT
TCAAAAGATCTTTTAAGAAGGAGATATACATATGGCGAGTAGCGAAGACGTTATCAAAGAGTTCATGCGT
TTCAAAGTTCGTATGGAAGGTTCCGTTAACGGTCACGAGTTCGAAATCGAAGGTGAAGGTGAAGGTCGTC
CGTACGAAGGTACCCAGACCGCTAAACTGAAAGTTACCAAAGGTGGTCCGCTGCCGTTCGCTTGGGACAT
CCTGTCCCCGCAGTTCCAGTACGGTTCCAAAGCTTACGTTAAACACCCGGCTGACATCCCGGACTACCTG
AAACTGTCCTTCCCGGAAGGTTTCAAATGGGAACGTGTTATGAACTTCGAAGACGGTGGTGTTGTTACCG
TTACCCAGGACTCCTCCCTGCAAGACGGTGAGTTCATCTACAAAGTTAAACTGCGTGGTACCAACTTCCC
GTCCGACGGTCCGGTTATGCAGAAAAAAACCATGGGTTGGGAAGCTTCCACCGAACGTATGTACCCGGAA
GACGGTGCTCTGAAAGGTGAAATCAAAATGCGTCTGAAACTGAAAGACGGTGGTCACTACGACGCTGAAG
TTAAAACCACCTACATGGCTAAAAAACCGGTTCAGCTGCCGGGTGCTTACAAAACCGACATCAAACTGGA
CATCACCTCCCACAACGAAGACTACACCATCGTTGAACAGTACGAACGTGCTGAAGGTCGTCACTCCACC
GGTGCTTAAGGATCCAAACTCGAGTAAGGATCTCCAGGCATCAAATAAAACGAAAGGCTCAGTCGAAAGA
CTGGGCCTTTCGTTTTATCTGTTGTTTGTCGGTGAACGCTCTCTACTAGAGTCACACTGGCTCACCTTCG
GGTGGGCCTTTCTGCGTTTATACCTAGGGTACGGGTTTTGCTGCCCGCAAACGGGCTGTTCTGGTGTTGC
TAGTTTGTTATCAGAATCGCAGATCCGGCTTCAGCCGGTTTGCCGGCTGAAAGCGCTATTTCTTCCAGAA
TTGCCATGATTTTTTCCCCACGGGAGGCGTCACTGGCTCCCGTGTTGTCGGCAGCTTTGATTCGATAAGC
AGCATCGCCTGTTTCAGGCTGTCTATGTGTGACTGTTGAGCTGTAACAAGTTGTCTCAGGTGTTCAATTT
CATGTTCTAGTTGCTTTGTTTTACTGGTTTCACCTGTTCTATTAGGTGTTACATGCTGTTCATCTGTTAC
ATTGTCGATCTGTTCATGGTGAACAGCTTTGAATGCACCAAAAACTCGTAAAAGCTCTGATGTATCTATC
TTTTTTACACCGTTTTCATCTGTGCATATGGACAGTTTTCCCTTTGATATGTAACGGTGAACAGTTGTTC
TACTTTTGTTTGTTAGTCTTGATGCTTCACTGATAGATACAAGAGCCATAAGAACCTCAGATCCTTCCGT
ATTTAGCCAGTATGTTCTCTAGTGTGGTTCGTTGTTTTTGCGTGAGCCATGAGAACGAACCATTGAGATC
ATACTTACTTTGCATGTCACTCAAAAATTTTGCCTCAAAACTGGTGAGCTGAATTTTTGCAGTTAAAGCA
TCGTGTAGTGTTTTTCTTAGTCCGTTATGTAGGTAGGAATCTGATGTAATGGTTGTTGGTATTTTGTCAC
CATTCATTTTTATCTGGTTGTTCTCAAGTTCGGTTACGAGATCCATTTGTCTATCTAGTTCAACTTGGAA
AATCAACGTATCAGTCGGGCGGCCTCGCTTATCAACCACCAATTTCATATTGCTGTAAGTGTTTAAATCT
TTACTTATTGGTTTCAAAACCCATTGGTTAAGCCTTTTAAACTCATGGTAGTTATTTTCAAGCATTAACA
TGAACTTAAATTCATCAAGGCTAATCTCTATATTTGCCTTGTGAGTTTTCTTTTGTGTTAGTTCTTTTAA
TAACCACTCATAAATCCTCATAGAGTATTTGTTTTCAAAAGACTTAACATGTTCCAGATTATATTTTATG
AATTTTTTTAACTGGAAAAGATAAGGCAATATCTCTTCACTAAAAACTAATTCTAATTTTTCGCTTGAGA
ACTTGGCATAGTTTGTCCACTGGAAAATCTCAAAGCCTTTAACCAAAGGATTCCTGATTTCCACAGTTCT
CGTCATCAGCTCTCTGGTTGCTTTAGCTAATACACCATAAGCATTTTCCCTACTGATGTTCATCATCTGA
GCGTATTGGTTATAAGTGAACGATACCGTCCGTTCTTTCCTTGTAGGGTTTTCAATCGTGGGGTTGAGTA
GTGCCACACAGCATAAAATTAGCTTGGTTTCATGCTCCGTTAAGTCATAGCGACTAATCGCTAGTTCATT
TGCTTTGAAAACAACTAATTCAGACATACATCTCAATTGGTCTAGGTGATTTTAATCACTATACCAATTG
AGATGGGCTAGTCAATGATAATTACTAGTCCTTTTCCCGGGTGATCTGGGTATCTGTAAATTCTGCTAGA
CCTTTGCTGGAAAACTTGTAAATTCTGCTAGACCCTCTGTAAATTCCGCTAGACCTTTGTGTGTTTTTTT
TGTTTATATTCAAGTGGTTATAATTTATAGAATAAAGAAAGAATAAAAAAAGATAAAAAGAATAGATCCC
AGCCCTGTGTATAACTCACTACTTTAGTCAGTTCCGCAGTATTACAAAAGGATGTCGCAAACGCTGTTTG
CTCCTCTACAAAACAGACCTTAAAACCCTAAAGGCTTAAGTAGCACCCTCGCAAGCTCGGGCAAATCGCT
GAATATTCCTTTTGTCTCCGACCATCAGGCACCTGAGTCGCTGTCTTTTTCGTGACATTCAGTTCGCTGC
GCTCACGGCTCTGGCAGTGAATGGGGGTAAATGGCACTACAGGCGCCTTTTATGGATTCATGCAAGGAAA
CTACCCATAATACAAGAAAAGCCCGTCACGGGCTTCTCAGGGCGTTTTATGGCGGGTCTGCTATGTGGTG
CTATCTGACTTTTTGCTGTTCAGCAGTTCCTGCCCTCTGATTTTCCAGTCTGACCACTTCGGATTATCCC
GTGACAGGTCATTCAGACTGGCTAATGCACCCAGTAAGGCAGCGGTATCATCAACAGGCTTACCCGTCTT
ACTGTCCCTAGTGCTTGGATTCTCACCAATAAAAAACGCCCGGCGGCAACCGAGCGTTCTGAACAAATCC
AGATGGAGTTCTGAGGTCATTACTGGATCTATCAACAGGAGTCCAAGCGAGCTCGATATCAAATTACGCC
CCGCCCTGCCACTCATCGCAGTACTGTTGTAATTCATTAAGCATTCTGCCGACATGGAAGCCATCACAAA
CGGCATGATGAACCTGAATCGCCAGCGGCATCAGCACCTTGTCGCCTTGCGTATAATATTTGCCCATGGT
GAAAACGGGGGCGAAGAAGTTGTCCATATTGGCCACGTTTAAATCAAAACTGGTGAAACTCACCCAGGGA
TTGGCTGAGACGAAAAACATATTCTCAATAAACCCTTTAGGGAAATAGGCCAGGTTTTCACCGTAACACG
CCACATCTTGCGAATATATGTGTAGAAACTGCCGGAAATCGTCGTGGTATTCACTCCAGAGCGATGAAAA
CGTTTCAGTTTGCTCATGGAAAACGGTGTAACAAGGGTGAACACTATCCCATATCACCAGCTCACCGTCT
TTCATTGCCATACGAAATTCCGGATGAGCATTCATCAGGCGGGCAAGAATGTGAATAAAGGCCGGATAAA
ACTTGTGCTTATTTTTCTTTACGGTCTTTAAAAAGGCCGTAATATCCAGCTGAACGGTCTGGTTATAGGT
ACATTGAGCAACTGACTGAAATGCCTCAAAATGTTCTTTACGATGCCATTGGGATATATCAACGGTGGTA
TATCCAGTGATTTTTTTCTCCATTTTAGCTTCCTTAGCTCCTGAAAATCTCGATAACTCAAAAAATACGC
CCGGTAGTGATCTTATTTCATTATGGTGAAAGTTGGAACCTCTTACGTGCCGATCAACGTCTCATTTTCG
CCAGATATC
