>Addgene plasmid #35311 | pBbS3c-RFP | addgene partial sequence | sequence record 43601 | jkRFP-F 5'-tggtcactacgacgctgaag-3'
TTCAGCTGCCGGGTGCTTACAAAACCGACATCAAACTGGACATCACCTCCCACAACGAAGACTACACCAT
CGTTGAACAGTACGAACGTGCTGAAGGTCGTCACTCCACCGGTGCTTAAGGATCCAAACTCGAGTAAGGA
TCTCCAGGCATCAAATAAAACGAAAGGCTCAGTCGAAAGACTGGGCCTTTCGTTTTATCTGTTGTTTGTC
GGTGAACGCTCTCTACTAGAGTCACACTGGCTCACCTTCGGGTGGGCCTTTCTGCGTTTATACCTAGGGT
ACGGGTTTTGCTGCCCGCAAACGGGCTGTTCTGGTGTTGCTAGTTTGTTATCAGAATCGCAGATCCGGCT
TCAGCCGGTTTGCCGGCTGAAAGCGCTATTTCTTCCAGAATTGCCATGATTTTTTCCCCACGGGAGGCGT
CACTGGCTCCCGTGTTGTCGGCAGCTTTGATTCGATAAGCAGCATCGCCTGTTTCAGGCTGTCTATGTGT
GACTGTTGAGCTGTAACAAGTTGTCTCAGGTGTTCAATTTCATGTTCTAGTTGCTTTGTTTTACTGGTTT
CACCTGTTCTATTAGGTGTTACATGCTGTTCATCTGTTACATTGTCGATCTGTTCATGGTGAACAGCTTT
GAATGCACCAAAAACTCGTAAAAGCTCTGATGTATCTATCTTTTTTACACCGTTTTCATCTGTGCATATG
GACAGTTTTCCCTTTGATATGTAACGGTGAACAGTTGTTCTACTTTTGTT
