>Addgene plasmid #35311 | pBbS3c-RFP | addgene partial sequence | sequence record 43602 | jkRFP-R 5'-gctttggaaccgtactggaa-3'
CTTTGGTAACTTTCAGTTTAGCGGTCTGGGTACCTTCGTACGGACGACCTTCACCTTCACCTTCGATTTC
GAACTCGTGACCGTTAACGGAACCTTCCATACGAACTTTGAAACGCATGAACTCTTTGATAACGTCTTCG
CTACTCGCCATATGTATATCTCCTTCTTAAAAGATCTTTTGAATTCCATGTTAGTAAATTGTTATTCAAG
ATGTATTCACCAAAGCAAAGGCTATGCCAGGCAAAGAGGCAGCGAGAAAATTAAATACAATGAGATTTAA
AAACAGGTAATTACAGTCATTTCTGTTATGAATAAGCGCGATTAAGGGAAAAAAAAACGTGTCAGCTAAC
GTTTCATGAAACGAATCACCCTGTTTCATTGCAACATTTATGAAACACGTTTAAAACAAAAAATCGCCCC
TTAAAGATGAATCTACTGCGATGACGACTGCCCACAGCGCTCCGCGCGATAATAGCGATAAACCGGTGAT
CTGGACGGTCTCCGTAACGCGTCTGTTCGAACTGTTTCGGGATATCAGCCTGGAATTTGATCATCTGGCG
ACCATCACGCCTATTCAACTCGGCTTTGAAAAGGCGGTGACCTACATTCGCAAAAAACTGGCGACCGAGC
GCTGCGACGCGATTATCGCGGCGGGTTCGAATGGGGCCTATTTAAAAAGCCGCCTGTCAATACCGGTGAT
CCTCATCAAGCCCAGCGGATTCGATGTATTACAGGCGCTGGCGAAAGCGGGAAAGCTCACCTCGTCTATC
GGTATCGTGACCTATCA
